>Addgene plasmid #82406 | pME-FlEx switch | depositor full sequence | sequence record 156009 | pME-FlEx switch sequence 2872 bps
CTTTCCTGCGTTATCCCCTGATTCTGTGGATAACCGTATTACCGCCTTTGAGTGAGCTGATACCGCTCGC
CGCAGCCGAACGACCGAGCGCAGCGAGTCAGTGAGCGAGGAAGCGGAAGAGCGCCCAATACGCAAACCGC
CTCTCCCCGCGCGTTGGCCGATTCATTAATGCAGCTGGCACGACAGGTTTCCCGACTGGAAAGCGGGCAG
TGAGCGCAACGCAATTAATACGCGTACCGCTAGCCAGGAAGAGTTTGTAGAAACGCAAAAAGGCCATCCG
TCAGGATGGCCTTCTGCTTAGTTTGATGCCTGGCAGTTTATGGCGGGCGTCCTGCCCGCCACCCTCCGGG
CCGTTGCTTCACAACGTTCAAATCCGCTCCCGGCGGATTTGTCCTACTCAGGAGAGCGTTCACCGACAAA
CAACAGATAAAACGAAAGGCCCAGTCTTCCGACTGAGCCTTTCGTTTTATTTGATGCCTGGCAGTTCCCT
ACTCTCGCGTTAACGCTAGCATGGATGTTTTCCCAGTCACGACGTTGTAAAACGACGGCCAGTCTTAAGC
TCGGGCCCCAAATAATGATTTTATTTTGACTGATAGTGACCTGTTCGTTGCAACAAATTGATGAGCAATG
CTTTTTTATAATGCCAACTTTGTACAAAAAAGCAGGCTTCGGCGCGCCGTCATAACTTCGTATAAAGTAT
CCTATACGAAGTTATATCAAAATAGGAAGACCAATGCTTCACCATCGACCCGAATTGCCAAGCATCACCA
TCGACCCATAACTTCGTATAATGTATGCTATACGAAGTTATATGCGGCCGCATCGATCGATGGCCGAGGC
GGCCATATAACTTCGTATAGGATACTTTATACGAAGTTATCATTGGGATTCTTCCTATTTTGATCCAAGC
ATCACCATCGACCCTCTAGTCCGGATCTCACCATCGACCCATAACTTCGTATAGCATACATTATACGAAG
TTATGTCTTAATTAAGACCCAGCTTTCTTGTACAAAGTTGGCATTATAAGAAAGCATTGCTTATCAATTT
GTTGCAACGAACAGGTCACTATCAGTCAAAATAAAATCATTATTTGCCATCCAGCTGATATCCCCTATAG
TGAGTCGTATTACATGGTCATAGCTGTTTCCTGGCAGCTCTGGCCCGTGTCTCAAAATCTCTGATGTTAC
ATTGCACAAGATAAAATAATATCATCATGAACAATAAAACTGTCTGCTTACATAAACAGTAATACAAGGG
GTGTTATGAGCCATATTCAACGGGAAACGTCGAGGCCGCGATTAAATTCCAACATGGATGCTGATTTATA
TGGGTATAAATGGGCTCGCGATAATGTCGGGCAATCAGGTGCGACAATCTATCGCTTGTATGGGAAGCCC
GATGCGCCAGAGTTGTTTCTGAAACATGGCAAAGGTAGCGTTGCCAATGATGTTACAGATGAGATGGTCA
GACTAAACTGGCTGACGGAATTTATGCCTCTTCCGACCATCAAGCATTTTATCCGTACTCCTGATGATGC
ATGGTTACTCACCACTGCGATCCCCGGAAAAACAGCATTCCAGGTATTAGAAGAATATCCTGATTCAGGT
GAAAATATTGTTGATGCGCTGGCAGTGTTCCTGCGCCGGTTGCATTCGATTCCTGTTTGTAATTGTCCTT
TTAACAGCGATCGCGTATTTCGTCTCGCTCAGGCGCAATCACGAATGAATAACGGTTTGGTTGATGCGAG
TGATTTTGATGACGAGCGTAATGGCTGGCCTGTTGAACAAGTCTGGAAAGAAATGCATAAACTTTTGCCA
TTCTCACCGGATTCAGTCGTCACTCATGGTGATTTCTCACTTGATAACCTTATTTTTGACGAGGGGAAAT
TAATAGGTTGTATTGATGTTGGACGAGTCGGAATCGCAGACCGATACCAGGATCTTGCCATCCTATGGAA
CTGCCTCGGTGAGTTTTCTCCTTCATTACAGAAACGGCTTTTTCAAAAATATGGTATTGATAATCCTGAT
ATGAATAAATTGCAGTTTCATTTGATGCTCGATGAGTTTTTCTAATCAGAATTGGTTAATTGGTTGTAAC
ACTGGCAGAGCATTACGCTGACTTGACGGGACGGCGCAAGCTCATGACCAAAATCCCTTAACGTGAGTTA
CGCGTCGTTCCACTGAGCGTCAGACCCCGTAGAAAAGATCAAAGGATCTTCTTGAGATCCTTTTTTTCTG
CGCGTAATCTGCTGCTTGCAAACAAAAAAACCACCGCTACCAGCGGTGGTTTGTTTGCCGGATCAAGAGC
TACCAACTCTTTTTCCGAAGGTAACTGGCTTCAGCAGAGCGCAGATACCAAATACTGTTCTTCTAGTGTA
GCCGTAGTTAGGCCACCACTTCAAGAACTCTGTAGCACCGCCTACATACCTCGCTCTGCTAATCCTGTTA
CCAGTGGCTGCTGCCAGTGGCGATAAGTCGTGTCTTACCGGGTTGGACTCAAGACGATAGTTACCGGATA
AGGCGCAGCGGTCGGGCTGAACGGGGGGTTCGTGCACACAGCCCAGCTTGGAGCGAACGACCTACACCGA
ACTGAGATACCTACAGCGTGAGCTATGAGAAAGCGCCACGCTTCCCGAAGGGAGAAAGGCGGACAGGTAT
CCGGTAAGCGGCAGGGTCGGAACAGGAGAGCGCACGAGGGAGCTTCCAGGGGGAAACGCCTGGTATCTTT
ATAGTCCTGTCGGGTTTCGCCACCTCTGACTTGAGCGTCGATTTTTGTGATGCTCGTCAGGGGGGCGGAG
CCTATGGAAAAACGCCAGCAACGCGGCCTTTTTACGGTTCCTGGCCTTTTGCTGGCCTTTTGCTCACATG
TT
Features (pLannotate 1.2.2; 13 found; start..end, strand, type, name):
    121..213     +  CDS            lacI (fragment): lac repressor; lacI; The lac repressor binds to the lac operator to inhibit transcription in E. coli. This inhibition can be relieved by adding lactose or isopropyl-β-D-thiogalactopyranoside (IPTG).
    268..295     -  terminator     rrnB T2 terminator: transcription terminator T2 from the E. coli rrnB gene
    427..470     +  terminator     rrnB T1 terminator: Escherichia coli rrnB; transcription terminator T1 from the E. coli rrnB gene
    517..553     -  CDS            lacZα (fragment): LacZα fragment of β-galactosidase; lacZ fragment
    569..668     +  protein_bind   attL1: mutant version of attL; recombination site for the Gateway® LR reaction LR Clonase™
    682..715     -  protein_bind   lox2272: Cre-mediated recombination occurs in the 8-bp core sequence (GGATACTT). lox2272 sites are compatible with each other, but incompatible with loxP or loxN sites (Lee and Saito, 1988). Cre recombinase
    778..811     -  protein_bind   loxP: Cre-mediated recombination occurs in the 8-bp core sequence (GCATACAT). Cre recombinase
    847..880     +  protein_bind   lox2272: Cre-mediated recombination occurs in the 8-bp core sequence (GGATACTT). lox2272 sites are compatible with each other, but incompatible with loxP or loxN sites (Lee and Saito, 1988). Cre recombinase
    951..984     +  protein_bind   loxP: Cre-mediated recombination occurs in the 8-bp core sequence (GCATACAT). Cre recombinase
    997..1096    -  protein_bind   attL2: mutant version of attL; recombination site for the Gateway® LR reaction LR Clonase™
   1114..1132    -  promoter       T7 promoter: promoter for bacteriophage T7 RNA polymerase
   1266..2075    +  CDS            KanR: aminoglycoside phosphotransferase; aph(3')-Ia; confers resistance to kanamycin in bacteria or G418 (Geneticin®) in eukaryotes
   2222..2810    +  rep_origin     ori: high-copy-number ColE1/pMB1/pBR322/pUC origin of replication
