[The description below was written by a language model from this plasmid's Addgene catalogue record and pLannotate feature annotations shown in this document.]
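Description:
pME-FlEx switch is a small (about 2.9 kb) Gateway middle-entry clone built on the pDONR221-type backbone (recorded as pDON221) and supplied as an empty backbone for assembling Cre-dependent expression constructs. It is propagated in E. coli from a high-copy ColE1/pUC-type origin and selected with kanamycin through the KanR aminoglycoside phosphotransferase gene. The remaining annotated backbone elements are typical donor-vector remnants: rrnB T1 and T2 terminators upstream of the cassette that insulate it from read-through transcription, a T7 promoter just outside attL2, and short lacI and lacZα fragments that are not functional genes.

The payload lies between attL1 and attL2, the sites used in an LR Clonase reaction to move the cassette into a destination vector, in a MultiSite assembly alongside 5' and 3' entry clones. Between them sit four lox sites in the order lox2272, loxP, lox2272, loxP, with the first pair on the opposite strand from the second. Each lox2272 therefore faces its partner in antiparallel orientation, as does each loxP, and the two types cannot recombine with one another. This is the classic FlEx (flip-excision) arrangement. A sequence placed in the short gap between the inner loxP and second lox2272 is inverted by Cre through one pair of sites, after which excision between the now directly repeated sites of the other pair removes one site and locks the new orientation.

No promoter, coding sequence or reporter is present within the cassette, so the user supplies the insert and, through the other Gateway modules, the regulatory elements. The record places it in a toolkit for rapid cloning of vertebrate expression constructs, where it would serve to make transgene expression switchable by Cre.
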