Addgene plasmid #82406: pME-FlEx switch
Purpose: (Empty Backbone) Gateway-compatible FlEx cassette containing two pairs of heterotypic, antiparallel loxP-type recombination sites
Depositing lab: Judith Eisen. Depositing organization: University of Oregon. Publication: A MultiSite Gateway Toolkit for Rapid Cloning of Vertebrate Expression Constructs with Diverse Research Applications. Fowler DK, Stewart S, Seredick S, Eisen JS, Stankunas K, Washbourne P. PLoS One. 2016 Aug 8;11(8):e0159277. doi: 10.1371/journal.pone.0159277. eCollection 2016. PONE-D-16-19476 PubMed 27500400.
Backbone
  Vector backbone: pDON221
Growth in bacteria
  Bacterial resistance: Kanamycin, 50 μg/mL
  Growth temperature: 37°C
  Growth strain: DH5alpha
  Copy number: High Copy
Terms and licenses: Academic/Nonprofit Terms; Industry Terms: Not Available to Industry
How to cite: pME-FlEx switch was a gift from Judith Eisen (Addgene plasmid # 82406 ; http://n2t.net/addgene:82406 ; RRID:Addgene_82406)
