>Addgene plasmid #82406 | pME-FlEx switch | addgene partial sequence | sequence record 164830 | M13pUC-Fwd 5'-CCCAGTCACGACGTTGTAAAACG-3'
CCCAAATAATGATTTTATTTTGACTGATAGTGACCTGTTCGTTGCAACAAATTGATGAGCAATGCTTTTT
TATAATGCCAACTTTGTACAAAAAAGCAGGCTTCGGCGCGCCGTCATAACTTCGTATAAAGTATCCTATA
CGAAGTTATATCAAAATAGGAAGACCAATGCTTCACCATCGACCCGAATTGCCAAGCATCACCATCGACC
CATAACTTCGTATAATGTATGCTATACGAAGTTATATGCGGCCGCATCGATCGATGGCCGAGGCGGCCAT
ATAACTTCGTATAGGATACTTTATACGAAGTTATCATTGGGATTCTTCCTATTTTGATCCAAGCATCACC
ATCGACCCTCTAGTCCGGATCTCACCATCGACCCATAACTTCGTATAGCATACATTATACGAAGTTATGT
CTTAATTAAGACCCAGCTTTCTTGTACAAAGTTGGCATTATAAGAAAGCATTGCTTATCAATTTGTTGCA
ACGAACAGGTCACTATCAGTCAAAATAAAATCATTATTTG
