>Addgene plasmid #82406 | pME-FlEx switch | addgene partial sequence | sequence record 164834 | T7 5'-TAATACGACTCACTATAGGG-3'
TTTGACTGATAGTGACCTGTTCGTTGCAACAAATTGATAAGCAATGCTTTCTTATAATGCCAACTTTGTA
CAAGAAAGCTGGGTCTTAATTAAGACATAACTTCGTATAATGTATGCTATACGAAGTTATGGGTCGATGG
TGAGATCCGGACTAGAGGGTCGATGGTGATGCTTGGATCAAAATAGGAAGAATCCCAATGATAACTTCGT
ATAAAGTATCCTATACGAAGTTATATGGCCGCCTCGGCCATCGATCGATGCGGCCGCATATAACTTCGTA
TAGCATACATTATACGAAGTTATGGGTCGATGGTGATGCTTGGCAATTCGGGTCGATGGTGAAGCATTGG
TCTTCCTATTTTGATATAACTTCGTATAGGATACTTTATACGAAGTTATGACGGCGCGCCGAAGCCTGCT
TTTTTGTACAAAGTTGGCATTATAAAAAAGCATTGCTCATCAATTTGTTGCAACGAACAGGTCACTATCA
GTCAAAATAAAATCATTATTTG
